>Addgene plasmid #167200 | pLenti-3xFLAG-Puro PAK5 K478R/479R D421N | addgene full sequence | sequence record 345351 | Addgene NGS Result
TGTGGTTTGTCCAAACTCATCAATGTATCTTATCATGTCTGGATCAACTGGATAACTCAAGCTAACCAAA
ATCATCCCAAACTTCCCACCCCATACCCTATTACCACTGCCAATTACCTGTGGTTTCATTTACTCTAAAC
CTGTGATTCCTCTGAATTATTTTCATTTTAAAGAAATTGTATTTGTTAAATATGTACTACAAACTTAGTA
GTTGGAAGGGCTAATTCACTCCCAAAGAAGACAAGATATCCTTGATCTGTGGATCTACCACACACAAGGC
TACTTCCCTGATTAGCAGAACTACACACCAGGGCCAGGGGTCAGATATCCACTGACCTTTGGATGGTGCT
ACAAGCTAGTACCAGTTGAGCCAGATAAGGTAGAAGAGGCCAATAAAGGAGAGAACACCAGCTTGTTACA
CCCTGTGAGCCTGCATGGGATGGATGACCCGGAGAGAGAAGTGTTAGAGTGGAGGTTTGACAGCCGCCTA
GCATTTCATCACGTGGCCCGAGAGCTGCATCCGGAGTACTTCAAGAACTGCTGATATCGAGCTTGCTACA
AGGGACTTTCCGCTGGGGACTTTCCAGGGAGGCGTGGCCTGGGCGGGACTGGGGAGTGGCGAGCCCTCAG
ATCCTGCATATAAGCAGCTGCTTTTTGCCTGTACTGGGTCTCTCTGGTTAGACCAGATCTGAGCCTGGGA
GCTCTCTGGCTAACTAGGGAACCCACTGCTTAAGCCTCAATAAAGCTTGCCTTGAGTGCTTCAAGTAGTG
TGTGCCCGTCTGTTGTGTGACTCTGGTAACTAGAGATCCCTCAGACCCTTTTAGTCAGTGTGGAAAATCT
CTAGCAGTGGCGCCCGAACAGGGACTTGAAAGCGAAAGGGAAACCAGAGGAGCTCTCTCGACGCAGGACT
CGGCTTGCTGAAGCGCGCACGGCAAGAGGCGAGGGGCGGCGACTGGTGAGTACGCCAAAAATTTTGACTA
GCGGAGGCTAGAAGGAGAGAGATGGGTGCGAGAGCGTCAGTATTAAGCGGGGGAGAATTAGATCGCGATG
GGAAAAAATTCGGTTAAGGCCAGGGGGAAAGAAAAAATATAAATTAAAACATATAGTATGGGCAAGCAGG
GAGCTAGAACGATTCGCAGTTAATCCTGGCCTGTTAGAAACATCAGAAGGCTGTAGACAAATACTGGGAC
AGCTACAACCATCCCTTCAGACAGGATCAGAAGAACTTAGATCATTATATAATACAGTAGCAACCCTCTA
TTGTGTGCATCAAAGGATAGAGATAAAAGACACCAAGGAAGCTTTAGACAAGATAGAGGAAGAGCAAAAC
AAAAGTAAGACCACCGCACAGCAAGCGGCCGGCCGCTGATCTTCAGACCTGGAGGAGGAGATATGAGGGA
CAATTGGAGAAGTGAATTATATAAATATAAAGTAGTAAAAATTGAACCATTAGGAGTAGCACCCACCAAG
GCAAAGAGAAGAGTGGTGCAGAGAGAAAAAAGAGCAGTGGGAATAGGAGCTTTGTTCCTTGGGTTCTTGG
GAGCAGCAGGAAGCACTATGGGCGCAGCGTCAATGACGCTGACGGTACAGGCCAGACAATTATTGTCTGG
TATAGTGCAGCAGCAGAACAATTTGCTGAGGGCTATTGAGGCGCAACAGCATCTGTTGCAACTCACAGTC
TGGGGCATCAAGCAGCTCCAGGCAAGAATCCTGGCTGTGGAAAGATACCTAAAGGATCAACAGCTCCTGG
GGATTTGGGGTTGCTCTGGAAAACTCATTTGCACCACTGCTGTGCCTTGGAATGCTAGTTGGAGTAATAA
ATCTCTGGAACAGATTTGGAATCACACGACCTGGATGGAGTGGGACAGAGAAATTAACAATTACACAAGC
TTAATACACTCCTTAATTGAAGAATCGCAAAACCAGCAAGAAAAGAATGAACAAGAATTATTGGAATTAG
ATAAATGGGCAAGTTTGTGGAATTGGTTTAACATAACAAATTGGCTGTGGTATATAAAATTATTCATAAT
GATAGTAGGAGGCTTGGTAGGTTTAAGAATAGTTTTTGCTGTACTTTCTATAGTGAATAGAGTTAGGCAG
GGATATTCACCATTATCGTTTCAGACCCACCTCCCAACCCCGAGGGGACCCGACAGGCCCGAAGGAATAG
AAGAAGAAGGTGGAGAGAGAGACAGAGACAGATCCATTCGATTAGTGAACGGATCGGCACTGCGTGCGCC
AATTCTGCAGACAAATGGCAGTATTCATCCACAATTTTAAAAGAAAAGGGGGGATTGGGGGGTACAGTGC
AGGGGAAAGAATAGTAGACATAATAGCAACAGACATACAAACTAAAGAATTACAAAAACAAATTACAAAA
ATTCAAAATTTTCGGGTTTATTACAGGGACAGCAGAGATCCAGTTTGGTTAGTACCGGGCCCGCTCTAGT
CCGGAATCAGTCCTGCTCCTCGGCCACGAAGTGCACGCAGTTGCCGGCCGGGTCGCGCAGGGCGAACTCC
CGCCCCCACGGCTGCTCGCCGATCTCGGTCATGGCCGGCCCGGAGGCGTCCCGGAAGTTCGTGGACACGA
CCTCCGACCACTCGGCGTACAGCTCGTCCAGGCCGCGCACCCACACCCAGGCCAGGGTGTTGTCCGGCAC
CACCTGGTCCTGGACCGCGCTGATGAACAGGGTCACGTCGTCCCGGACCACACCGGCGAAGTCGTCCTCC
ACGAAGTCCCGGGAGAACCCGAGCCGGTCGGTCCAGAACTCGACCGCTCCGGCGACGTCGCGCGCGGTGA
GCACCGGAACGGCACTGGTCAACTTGGCCATGGTGGCCCTCCTATAGTGAGTCGTATTATACTATGCCGA
TATACTATGCCGATGATTAATTGTCAACACGTGCTGCAGGTCCGAGGTTCTAGGCTGCCACGTCAGACGA
AGGGCGCAGCGAGCGTCCTGATCCTTCCGCCCGGACGCTCAGGACAGCGGCCCGCTGCTCATAAGACTCG
GCCTTAGAACCCCAGTATCAGCAGAAGGACATTTTAGGACGGGACTTGGGTGACTCTAGGGCACTGGTTT
TCTTTCCAGAGAGCGGAACAGGCGAGGAAAAGTAGTCCCTTCTCGGCGATTCTGCGGAGGGATCTCCGTG
GGGCGGTGAACGCCGATGATTATATAAGGACGCGCCGGGTGTGGCACAGCTAGTTCCGTCGCAGCCGGGA
TTTGGGTCGCGGTTCTTGTTTGTGGATCGCTGTGATCGTCACTTGGTGAGTAGCGGGCTGCTGGGCTGGC
CGGGGCTTTCGTGGCCGCCGGGCCGCTCGGTGGGACGGAAGCGTGTGGAGAGACCGCCAAGGGCTGTAGT
CTGGGTCCGCGAGCAAGGTTGCCCTGAACTGGGGGTTGGGGGGAGCGCAGCAAAATGGCGGCTGTTCCCG
AGTCTTGAATGGAAGACGCTTGTGAGGCGGGCTGTGAGGTCGTTGAAACAAGGTGGGGGGCATGGTGGGC
GGCAAGAACCCAAGGTCTTGAGGCCTTCGCTAATGCGGGAAAGCTCTTATTCGGGTGAGATGGGCTGGGG
CACCATCTGGGGACCCTGACGTGAAGTTTGTCACTGACTGGAGAACTCGGTTTGTCGTCTGTTGCGGGGG
CGGCAGTTATGGCGGTGCCGTTGGGCAGTGCACCCGTACCTTTGGGAGCGCGCGCCCTCGTCGTGTCGTG
ACGTCACCCGTTCTGTTGGCTTATAATGCAGGGTGGGGCCACCTGCCGGTAGGTGTGCGGTAGGCTTTTC
TCCGTCGCAGGACGCAGGGTTCGGGCCTAGGGTAGGCTCTCCTGAATCGACAGGCGCCGGACCTCTGGTG
AGGGGAGGGATAAGTGAGGCGTCAGTTTCTTTGGTCGGTTTTATGTACCTATCTTCTTAAGTAGCTGAAG
CTCCGGTTTTGAACTATGCGCTCGGGGTTGGCGAGTGTGTTTTGTGAAGTTTTTTAGGCACCTTTTGAAA
TGTAATCATTTGGGTCAATATGTAATTTTCAGTGTTAGACTAGTAAATTGTCCGCTAAATTCTGGCCGTT
TTTGGCTTTGTTGTTAGACGCTAGCGGATCCATGGACTACAAAGACCATGACGGTGATTATAAAGATCAT
GATATCGATTACAAGGATGACGATGACAAGCTAGCGATGTTTGGGAAGAAAAAGAAAAAGATTGAAATAT
CTGGCCCGTCCAACTTTGAACACAGGGTTCATACTGGGTTTGATCCACAAGAGCAGAAGTTTACCGGCCT
TCCCCAGCAGTGGCACAGCCTGTTAGCAGATACGGCCAACAGGCCAAAGCCTATGGTGGACCCTTCATGC
ATCACACCCATCCAGCTGGCTCCTATGAAGACAATCGTTAGAGGAAACAAACCCTGCAAGGAAACCTCCA
TCAACGGCCTGCTAGAGGATTTTGACAACATCTCGGTGACTCGCTCCAACTCCCTAAGGAAAGAAAGCCC
ACCCACCCCAGATCAGGGAGCCTCCAGCCACGGTCCAGGCCACGCGGAAGAAAATGGCTTCATCACCTTC
TCCCAGTATTCCAGCGAATCCGATACTACTGCTGACTACACGACCGAAAAGTACAGGGAGAAGAGTCTCT
ATGGAGATGATCTGGATCCGTATTATAGAGGCAGCCACGCAGCCAAGCAAAATGGGCACGTAATGAAAAT
GAAGCACGGGGAGGCCTACTATTCTGAGGTGAAGCCTTTGAAATCCGATTTTGCCAGATTTTCTGCCGAT
TATCACTCACATTTGGACTCACTGAGCAAACCAAGTGAATACAGTGACCTCAAGTGGGAGTATCAGAGAG
CCTCGAGTAGCTCCCCTCTGGATTATTCATTCCAATTCACACCTTCTAGAACTGCAGGGACCAGCGGGTG
CTCCAAGGAGAGCCTGGCGTACAGTGAAAGTGAATGGGGACCCAGCCTGGATGACTATGACAGGAGGCCA
AAGTCTTCGTACCTGAATCAGACAAGCCCTCAGCCCACCATGCGGCAGAGGTCCAGGTCAGGCTCGGGAC
TCCAGGAACCGATGATGCCATTTGGAGCAAGTGCATTTAAAACCCATCCCCAAGGACACTCCTACAACTC
CTACACCTACCCTCGCTTGTCCGAGCCCACAATGTGCATTCCAAAGGTGGATTACGATCGAGCACAGATG
GTCCTCAGCCCTCCACTGTCAGGGTCTGACACCTACCCCAGGGGCCCTGCCAAACTACCTCAAAGTCAAA
GCAAATCGGGCTATTCCTCAAGCAGTCACCAGTACCCGTCTGGGTACCACAAAGCCACCTTGTACCATCA
CCCCTCCCTGCAGAGCAGTTCGCAGTACATCTCCACGGCTTCCTACCTGAGCTCCCTCAGCCTCTCATCC
AGCACCTACCCGCCGCCCAGCTGGGGCTCCTCCTCCAACCAGCAGCCCTCCAGGGTGTCCCATGAACAGT
TTCGGGCGGCCCTGCAGCTGGTGGTCAGCCCAGGAGACCCCAGGGAATACTTGGCCAACTTTATCAAAAT
CGGGGAAGGCTCAACCGGCATCGTATGCATCGCCACCGAGAAACACACAGGGAAACAAGTTGCAGTGAGG
AGAATGGACCTCCGGAAGCAACAGAGACGAGAACTGCTTTTCAATGAGGTCGTGATCATGCGGGATTACC
ACCATGACAATGTGGTTGACATGTACAGCAGCTACCTTGTCGGCGATGAGCTCTGGGTGGTCATGGAGTT
TCTAGAAGGTGGTGCCTTGACAGACATTGTGACTCACACCAGAATGAATGAAGAACAGATAGCTACTGTC
TGCCTGTCAGTTCTGAGAGCTCTCTCCTACCTTCATAACCAAGGAGTGATTCACAGGGACATAAAAAGTG
ACTCCATCCTCCTGACAAGCGATGGCCGGATAAAGTTGTCTGATTTTGGTTTCTGTGCTCAAGTTTCCAA
AGAGGTGCCGAAGAGGAAATCATTGGTTGGCACTCCCTACTGGATGGCCCCTGAGGTGATTTCTAGGCTA
CCTTATGGGACAGAGGTGGACATCTGGTCCCTCGGGATCATGGTGATAGAAATGATTGATGGCGAGCCCC
CCTACTTCAATGAGCCTCCCCTCCAGGCGATGCGGAGGATCCGGGACAGTTTACCTCCAAGAGTGAAGGA
CCTACACAAGGTTTCTTCAGTGCTCCGGGGATTCCTAGACTTGATGTTGGTGAGGGAGCCCTCTCAGAGA
GCAACAGCCCAGGAACTCCTCGGACATCCATTCTTAAAACTAGCAGGTCCACCGTCTTGCATTGTCCCCC
TCATGAGACAATACAGGCATCACTGAATTCTGCAGATATCCAGCACAGTGGCGGCCGCTCGAGTCTAGAG
TTAACGCAAATTCCGCCCCTCTCCCTCCCCCCCCCCCTAACGTTACTGGCCGAAGCCGCTTGGAATAAGG
CCGGTGTGCGTTTGTCTATATGTTATTTTCCACCATATTGCCGTCTTTTGGCAATGTGAGGGCCCGGAAA
CCTGGCCCTGTCTTCTTGACGAGCATTCCTAGGGGTCTTTCCCCTCTCGCCAAAGGAATGCAAGGTCTGT
TGAATGTCGTGAAGGAAGCAGTTCCTCTGGAAGCTTCTTGAAGACAAACAACGTCTGTAGCGACCCTTTG
CAGGCAGCGGAACCCCCCACCTGGCGACAGGTGCCTCTGCGGCCAAAAGCCACGTGTATAAGATACACCT
GCAAAGGCGGCACAACCCCAGTGCCACGTTGTGAGTTGGATAGTTGTGGAAAGAGTCAAATGGCTCTCCT
CAAGCGTATTCAACAAGGGGCTGAAGGATGCCCAGAAGGTACCCCATTGTATGGGATCTGATCTGGGGCC
TCGGTGCACATGCTTTACATGTGTTTAGTCGAGGTTAAAAAAACGTCTAGGCCCCCCGAACCACGGGGAC
GTGGTTTTCCTTTGAAAAACACGATAATACCATGGCCACCGAGTACAAGCCCACGGTGCGCCTCGCCACC
CGCGACGACGTCCCCCGGGCCGTACGCACCCTCGCCGCCGCGTTCGCCGACTACCCCGCCACGCGCCACA
CCGTCGACCCGGACCGCCACATCGAGCGGGTCACCGAGCTGCAAGAACTCTTCCTCACGCGCGTCGGGCT
CGACATCGGCAAGGTGTGGGTCGCGGACGACGGCGCCGCGGTGGCGGTCTGGACCACGCCGGAGAGCGTC
GAAGCGGGGGCGGTGTTCGCCGAGATCGGCTCGCGCATGGCCGAGTTGAGCGGTTCCCGGCTGGCCGCGC
AGCAACAGATGGAAGGCCTCCTGGCGCCGCACCGGCCCAAGGAGCCCGCGTGGTTCCTGGCCACCGTCGG
CGTCTCGCCCGACCACCAGGGCAAGGGTCTGGGCAGCGCCGTCGTGCTCCCCGGAGTGGAGGCGGCCGAG
CGCGCTGGGGTGCCCGCCTTCCTGGAGACCTCCGCGCCCCGCAACCTCCCCTTCTACGAGCGGCTCGGCT
TCACCGTCACCGCCGACGTCGAGGTGCCCGAAGGACCGCGCACCTGGTGCATGACCCGCAAGCCCGGTGC
CTGAGTTCGCGTCTGGAACAATCAACCTCTGGATTACAAAATTTGTGAAAGATTGACTGGTATTCTTAAC
TATGTTGCTCCTTTTACGCTATGTGGATACGCTGCTTTAATGCCTTTGTATCATGCTATTGCTTCCCGTA
TGGCTTTCATTTTCTCCTCCTTGTATAAATCCTGGTTGCTGTCTCTTTATGAGGAGTTGTGGCCCGTTGT
CAGGCAACGTGGCGTGGTGTGCACTGTGTTTGCTGACGCAACCCCCACTGGTTGGGGCATTGCCACCACC
TGTCAGCTCCTTTCCGGGACTTTCGCTTTCCCCCTCCCTATTGCCACGGCGGAACTCATCGCCGCCTGCC
TTGCCCGCTGCTGGACAGGGGCTCGGCTGTTGGGCACTGACAATTCCGTGGTGTTGTCGGGGAAGCTGAC
GTCCTTTCCATGGCTGCTCGCCTGTGTTGCCACCTGGATTCTGCGCGGGACGTCCTTCTGCTACGTCCCT
TCGGCCCTCAATCCAGCGGACCTTCCTTCCCGCGGCCTGCTGCCGGCTCTGCGGCCTCTTCCGCGTCTTC
GCCTTCGCCCTCAGACGAGTCGGATCTCCCTTTGGGCCGCCTCCCCGCCTGGAATTAATTCTGCAGTCGA
GACCTAGAAAAACATGGAGCAATCACAAGTAGCAATACAGCAGCTACCAATGCTGATTGTGCCTGGCTAG
AAGCACAAGAGGAGGAGGAGGTGGGTTTTCCAGTCACACCTCAGGTACCTTTAAGACCAATGACTTACAA
GGCAGCTGTAGATCTTAGCCACTTTTTAAAAGAAAAGAGGGGACTGGAAGGGCTAATTCACTCCCAACGA
AGACAAGATCTGCTTTTTGCTTGTACTGGGTCTCTCTGGTTAGACCAGATCTGAGCCTGGGAGCTCTCTG
GCTAACTAGGGAACCCACTGCTTAAGCCTCAATAAAGCTTGCCTTGAGTGCTTCAAGTAGTGTGTGCCCG
TCTGTTGTGTGACTCTGGTAACTAGAGATCCCTCAGACCCTTTTAGTCAGTGTGGAAAATCTCTAGCAGT
AGTAGTTCATGTCATCTTATTATTCAGTATTTATAACTTGCAAAGAAATGAATATCAGAGAGTGAGAGGC
CTTGACATTGTTTAAACCCGCTGATCAGCCTCGACTGTGCCTTCTAGTTGCCAGCCATCTGTTGTTTGCC
CCTCCCCCGTGCCTTCCTTGACCCTGGAAGGTGCCACTCCCACTGTCCTTTCCTAATAAAATGAGGAAAT
TGCATCGCATTGTCTGAGTAGGTGTCATTCTATTCTGGGGGGTGGGGTGGGGCAGGACAGCAAGGGGGAG
GATTGGGAAGACAATAGCAGGCATGCTGGGGATGCGGTGGGCTCTATGGCTTCTGAGGCGGAAAGAACCA
GCTGGGGCTCTAGGGGGTATCCCC
[124 nt withheld, positions 8985-9108]
C
[91 nt withheld, positions 9110-9200]
A
[49 nt withheld, positions 9202-9250]
CCTTTGACGTTGGAGTCCACGTTCTTT
[37 nt withheld, positions 9278-9314]
ACCCTATCTCGGTCTATTCTTTTGATTTATAAGGGATTTTGCCGATTTCGGCCTATTGGTTAAAAAATGA
GCTGATTTAACAAAAATTTAACGCGAATTAATTCTGTGGAATGTGTGTCAGTTAGGGTGTGGAAAGTCCC
CAGGCTCCCCAGCAGGCAGAAGTATGCAAAGCATGCATCTCAATTAGTCAGCAACCAGGTGTGGAAAGTC
CCCAGGCTCCCCAGCAGGCAGAAGTATGCAAAGCATGCATCTCAATTAGTCAGCAACCATAGTCCCGCCC
CTAACTCCGCCCATCCCGCCCCTAACTCCGCCCAGTTCCGCCCATTCTCCGCCCCATGGCTGACTAATTT
TTTTTATTTATGCAGAGGCCGAGGCCGCCTCTGCCTCTGAGCTATTCCAGAAGTAGTGAGGAGGCTTTTT
TGGAGGCCTAGGCTTTTGCAAAAAGCTCCCGGGAGCTTGTATATCCATTTTCGGATCTGATCAGCACGTG
ATGAAAAAGCCTGAACTCACCGCGACGTCTGTCGAGAAGTTTCTGATCGAAAAGTTCGACAGCGTCTCCG
ACCTGATGCAGCTCTCGGAGGGCGAAGAATCTCGTGCTTTCAGCTTCGATGTAGGAGGGCGTGGATATGT
CCTGCGGGTAAATAGCTGCGCCGATGGTTTCTACAAAGATCGTTATGTTTATCGGCACTTTGCATCGGCC
GCGCTCCCGATTCCGGAAGTGCTTGACATTGGGGAATTAATTCAGCGAGAGCCTGACCTATTGCATCTCC
CGCCGTGCACAGGGTGTCACGTTGCAAGACCTGCCTGAAACCGAACTGCCCGCTGTTCTGCAGCCGGTCG
CGGAGGCCATGGATGCGATCGCTGCGGCCGATCTTAGCCAGACGAGCGGGTTCGGCCCATTCGGACCGCA
AGGAATCGGTCAATACACTACATGGCGTGATTTCATATGCGCGATTGCTGATCCCCATGTGTATCACTGG
CAAACTGTGATGGACGACACCGTCAGTGCGTCCGTCGCGCAGGCTCTCGATGAGCTGATGCTTTGGGCCG
AGGACTGCCCCGAAGTCCGGCACCTCGTGCACGCGGATTTCGGCTCCAACAATGTCCTGACGGACAATGG
CCGCATAACAGCGGTCATTGACTGGAGCGAGGCGATGTTCGGGGATTCCCAATACGAGGTCGCCAACATC
TTCTTCTGGAGGCCGTGGTTGGCTTGTATGGAGCAGCAGACGCGCTACTTCGAGCGGAGGCATCCGGAGC
TTGCAGGATCGCCGCGGCTCCGGGCGTATATGCTCCGCATTGGTCTTGACCAACTCTATCAGAGCTTGGT
TGACGGCAATTTCGATGATGCAGCTTGGGCGCAGGGTCGATGCGACGCAATCGTCCGATCCGGAGCCGGG
ACTGTCGGGCGTACACAAATCGCCCGCAGAAGCGCGGCCGTCTGGACCGATGGCTGTGTAGAAGTACTCG
CCGATAGTGGAAACCGACGCCCCAGCACTCGTCCGAGGGCAAAGGAATAGCACGTGCTACGAGATTTCGA
TTCCACCGCCGCCTTCTATGAAAGGTTGGGCTTCGGAATCGTTTTCCGGGACGCCGGCTGGATGATCCTC
CAGCGCGGGGATCTCATGCTGGAGTTCTTCGCCCACCCCAACTTGTTTATTGCAGCTTATAATGGTTACA
AATAAAGCAATAGCATCACAAATTTCACAAATAAAGCATTTTTTTCACTGCATTCTAGTTGTGGTTTGTC
CAAACTCATCAATGTATCTTATCATGTCTGTATACCGTCGACCTCTAGCTAGAGCTTGGCGTAATCATGG
TCATAGCTGTTTCCTGTGTGAAATTGTTATCCGCTCACAATTCCACACAACATACGAGCCGGAAGCATAA
AGTGTAAAGCCTGGGGTGCCTAATGAGTGAGCTAACTCACATTAATTGCGTTGCGCTCACTGCCCGCTTT
CCAGTCGGGAAACCTGTCGTGCCAGCTGCATTAATGAATCGGCCAACGCGCGGGGAGAGGCGGTTTGCGT
ATTGGGCGCTCTTCCGCTTCCTCGCTCACTGACTCGCTGCGCTCGGTCGTTCGGCTGCGGCGAGCGGTAT
CAGCTCACTCAAAGGCGGTAATACGGTTATCCACAGAATCAGGGGATAACGCAGGAAAGAACATGTGAGC
AAAAGGCCAGCAAAAGGCCAGGAACCGTAAAAAGGCCGCGTTGCTGGCGTTTTTCCATAGGCTCCGCCCC
CCTGACGAGCATCACAAAAATCGACGCTCAAGTCAGAGGTGGCGAAACCCGACAGGACTATAAAGATACC
AGGCGTTTCCCCCTGGAAGCTCCCTCGTGCGCTCTCCTGTTCCGACCCTGCCGCTTACCGGATACCTGTC
CGCCTTTCTCCCTTCGGGAAGCGTGGCGCTTTCTCATAGCTCACGCTGTAGGTATCTCAGTTCGGTGTAG
GTCGTTCGCTCCAAGCTGGGCTGTGTGCACGAACCCCCCGTTCAGCCCGACCGCTGCGCCTTATCCGGTA
ACTATCGTCTTGAGTCCAACCCGGTAAGACACGACTTATCGCCACTGGCAGCAGCCACTGGTAACAGGAT
TAGCAGAGCGAGGTATGTAGGCGGTGCTACAGAGTTCTTGAAGTGGTGGCCTAACTACGGCTACACTAGA
AGAACAGTATTTGGTATCTGCGCTCTGCTGAAGCCAGTTACCTTCGGAAAAAGAGTTGGTAGCTCTTGAT
CCGGCAAACAAACCACCGCTGGTAGCGGTGGTTTTTTTGTTTGCAAGCAGCAGATTACGCGCAGAAAAAA
AGGATCTCAAGAAGATCCTTTGATCTTTTCTACGGGGTCTGACGCTCAGTGGAACGAAAACTCACGTTAA
GGGATTTTGGTCATGAGATTATCAAAAAGGATCTTCACCTAGATCCTTTTAAATTAAAAATGAAGTTTTA
AATCAATCTAAAGTATATATGAGTAAACTTGGTCTGACAGTTACCAATGCTTAATCAGTGAGGCACCTAT
CTCAGCGATCTGTCTATTTCGTTCATCCATAGTTGCCTGACTCCCCGTCGTGTAGATAACTACGATACGG
GAGGGCTTACCATCTGGCCCCAGTGCTGCAATGATACCGCGAGACCCACGCTCACCGGCTCCAGATTTAT
CAGCAATAAACCAGCCAGCCGGAAGGGCCGAGCGCAGAAGTGGTCCTGCAACTTTATCCGCCTCCATCCA
GTCTATTAATTGTTGCCGGGAAGCTAGAGTAAGTAGTTCGCCAGTTAATAGTTTGCGCAACGTTGTTGCC
ATTGCTACAGGCATCGTGGTGTCACGCTCGTCGTTTGGTATGGCTTCATTCAGCTCCGGTTCCCAACGAT
CAAGGCGAGTTACATGATCCCCCATGTTGTGCAAAAAAGCGGTTAGCTCCTTCGGTCCTCCGATCGTTGT
CAGAAGTAAGTTGGCCGCAGTGTTATCACTCATGGTTATGGCAGCACTGCATAATTCTCTTACTGTCATG
CCATCCGTAAGATGCTTTTCTGTGACTGGTGAGTACTCAACCAAGTCATTCTGAGAATAGTGTATGCGGC
GACCGAGTTGCTCTTGCCCGGCGTCAATACGGGATAATACCGCGCCACATAGCAGAACTTTAAAAGTGCT
CATCATTGGAAAACGTTCTTCGGGGCGAAAACTCTCAAGGATCTTACCGCTGTTGAGATCCAGTTCGATG
TAACCCACTCGTGCACCCAACTGATCTTCAGCATCTTTTACTTTCACCAGCGTTTCTGGGTGAGCAAAAA
CAGGAAGGCAAAATGCCGCAAAAAAGGGAATAAGGGCGACACGGAAATGTTGAATACTCATACTCTTCCT
TTTTCAATATTATTGAAGCATTTATCAGGGTTATTGTCTCATGAGCGGATACATATTTGAATGTATTTAG
AAAAATAAACAAATAGGGGTTCCGCGCACATTTCCCCGAAAAGTGCCACCTGACGTCGACGGATCGGGAG
ATCAACTTGTTTATTGCAGCTTATAATGGTTACAAATAAAGCAATAGCATCACAAATTTCACAAATAAAG
CATTTTTTTCACTGCATTCTAGT
Features (pLannotate 1.2.2; 32 found; start..end, strand, type, name):
    212..541     +  CDS            nef (fragment): NEF_HV1BR - Experimental evidence at protein level: Swiss-Prot protein existence level 1. Extracellular Nef protein targets CD4(+) T-lymphocytes for apoptosis by interacting with CXCR4 surface receptors (PubMed:14990729). From Human immunodeficiency virus type 1 group M subtype B (isolate BRU/LAI) (HIV-1).
    589..846     +  LTR            5' LTR (truncated): truncated 5' long terminal repeat (LTR) from HIV-1
    893..1018    +  misc_feature   HIV-1 Ψ: packaging signal of human immunodeficiency virus type 1
   1002..1340    +  CDS            HIV-1 gag (fragment): gag protein from human immunodeficiency virus 1; gag
   1515..1748    +  misc_feature   RRE: The Rev response element (RRE) of HIV-1 allows for Rev-dependent mRNA export from the nucleus to the cytoplasm.
   2125..2225    +  CDS            Rev (fragment): human immunodeficiency virus 1 (HIV-1) Rev protein; rev; enhances nuclear export of unspliced and incompletely spliced viral mRNAs
   2275..2392    +  misc_feature   cPPT/CTS: central polypurine tract and central termination sequence of HIV-1
   2457..2831    -  CDS            BleoR: antibiotic-binding protein; Sh ble from Streptoalloteichus hindustanus; confers resistance to bleomycin, phleomycin, and Zeocin™
   2851..2898    -  promoter       EM7 promoter: synthetic bacterial promoter&nbsp
   2924..4079    +  promoter       UbC promoter: human ubiquitin C promoter
   4095..4160    +  CDS            3xFLAG: three tandem FLAG® epitope tags, followed by an enterokinase cleavage site
   4167..6323    +  CDS            PAK5: PAK5_HUMAN - Also known as KIAA1264, PAK7. Experimental evidence at protein level: Swiss-Prot protein existence level 1. Serine/threonine protein kinase that plays a role in a variety of different signaling pathways including cytoskeleton regulation, cell migration, proliferation or cell survival. Activation by various effectors including growth factor receptors or active CDC42 and RAC1 results in a conformational change and a subsequent autophosphorylation on several serine and/or threonine residues. Phosphorylates the proto-oncogene RAF1 and stimulates its kinase activity. Promotes cell surv
   6386..6969    +  misc_feature   IRES2: internal ribosome entry site (IRES) of the encephalomyocarditis virus (EMCV)
   6968..7564    +  CDS            PuroR: puromycin N-acetyltransferase; pac from Streptomyces alboniger; confers resistance to puromycin
   7580..8168    +  misc_feature   WPRE: woodchuck hepatitis virus posttranscriptional regulatory element
   8185..8373    +  CDS            nef (fragment): NEF_HV1Z2 - Experimental evidence at protein level: Swiss-Prot protein existence level 1. Extracellular Nef protein targets CD4(+) T-lymphocytes for apoptosis by interacting with CXCR4 surface receptors. From Human immunodeficiency virus type 1 group M subtype D (isolate Z2/CDC-Z34) (HIV-1).
   8375..8608    +  LTR            3' LTR (ΔU3): self-inactivating 3' long terminal repeat (LTR) from HIV-1
   8715..8939    +  polyA_signal   bGH poly(A) signal: bovine growth hormone polyadenylation signal
   8943..8964    +  promoter       SV40 promoter (fragment): SV40 enhancer and early promoter
   8985..9413    +  rep_origin     f1 ori (sequence partly withheld): f1 bacteriophage origin of replication; arrow indicates direction of (+) strand synthesis
   9427..9756    +  promoter       SV40 promoter: SV40 enhancer and early promoter
   9805..10834   +  CDS            HygR (fragment): aminoglycoside phosphotransferase from E. coli; aph(4)-Ia; confers resistance to hygromycin
  10844..10969   +  CDS            ble (fragment): BLE_KLEPN - Experimental evidence at protein level: Swiss-Prot protein existence level 1. Binding protein with a strong affinity to the bleomycin family of antibiotics. Binds to CL990; an antimitotic-antibiotic compound. From Klebsiella pneumoniae.
  10964..11085   +  polyA_signal   SV40 poly(A) signal: SV40 polyadenylation signal
  11156..11178   -  protein_bind   lac operator (fragment): The lac repressor binds to the lac operator to inhibit transcription in E. coli. This inhibition can be relieved by adding lactose or isopropyl-β-D-thiogalactopyranoside (IPTG). lac repressor encoded by lacI
  11182..11212   -  promoter       lac promoter: promoter for the E. coli lac operon
  11227..11248   -  protein_bind   CAP binding site: CAP binding activates transcription in the presence of cAMP. E. coli catabolite activator protein
  11261..11353   -  CDS            lacI (fragment): lac repressor; lacI; The lac repressor binds to the lac operator to inhibit transcription in E. coli. This inhibition can be relieved by adding lactose or isopropyl-β-D-thiogalactopyranoside (IPTG).
  11536..12124   -  rep_origin     ori: high-copy-number ColE1/pMB1/pBR322/pUC origin of replication
  12295..13155   -  CDS            AmpR: β-lactamase; bla; confers resistance to ampicillin, carbenicillin, and related antibiotics
  13156..13260   -  promoter       AmpR promoter: bla
  13308..45      +  polyA_signal   SV40 poly(A) signal (across the origin): SV40 polyadenylation signal
