[The description below was written by a language model from this plasmid's Addgene catalogue record and pLannotate feature annotations shown in this document.]
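Description:
pLenti-3xFLAG-Puro PAK5 K478R/479R D421N is an HIV-1-derived lentiviral transfer plasmid for mammalian expression of a mutant form of the human serine/threonine kinase PAK5 (also called PAK7). It is built on a p-Lenti-puro backbone of about 13.4 kb and is maintained in E. coli through a high-copy ColE1/pUC-type origin with ampicillin resistance; an f1 origin is also present. The viral portion carries a truncated 5' LTR, the Ψ packaging signal with a gag fragment, the RRE for Rev-dependent nuclear export of the genomic RNA, the cPPT/CTS, a WPRE to enhance transcript expression, and a ΔU3 self-inactivating 3' LTR followed by a bGH polyadenylation signal.

Within the provirus, the human ubiquitin C (UbC) promoter drives an N-terminal 3xFLAG tag followed by the PAK5 coding sequence. An EMCV IRES then links this to puromycin N-acetyltransferase, so the tagged kinase and the selection marker are translated from one transcript and puromycin selects transduced cells that express the cassette. According to the record, the K478R/K479R substitutions make the kinase dead, and they are combined here with D421N to give a double mutant. The associated publication concerns melanoma-associated mutants in the serine-rich domain of PAK5, which suggests this construct serves as a catalytically inactive control for the D421N variant, although the record does not state that role explicitly.

The annotation also detects an EM7-driven bleomycin/Zeocin resistance gene in reverse orientation upstream of UbC, and an SV40 promoter with a hygromycin resistance fragment outside the LTRs. The catalogue lists only puromycin as the mammalian selectable marker.
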