Addgene plasmid #167200: pLenti-3xFLAG-Puro PAK5 K478R/479R D421N
Purpose: puromycin resistant lentiviral vector for expression of PAK5 K478R/479R D421N; PAK7 Kinase dead & D421N double mutant
Depositing lab: Christin Burd. Depositing organization: Ohio State University. Publication: Melanoma-associated mutants within the serine-rich domain of PAK5 direct kinase activity to mitogenic pathways. LaPak KM, Vroom DC, Garg AA, Guan X, Hays JL, Song JW, Burd CE. Oncotarget. 2018 May 22;9(39):25386-25401. doi: 10.18632/oncotarget.25356. eCollection 2018 May 22. PubMed 29875996.
Backbone
  Vector backbone: p-Lenti-puro
  Vector type: Mammalian Expression, Lentiviral
  Selectable markers: Puromycin
Growth in bacteria
  Bacterial resistance: Ampicillin, 100 μg/mL
  Growth temperature: 37°C
  Growth strain: NEB Stable
  Copy number: High Copy
Gene/Insert
  Gene/Insert name: PAK5 K478R/479R D421N (alt name: PAK7 K478R/479R D421N)
  Species: H. sapiens (human)
  Promoter: UBC
  Cloning method: Gibson Cloning
  Sequencing primers: 5′ GTAAATTGTCCGCTAAATTCTGGCCGTT; 3′ CACACCGGCCTTATTCCAAGCG
Resource information
  A portion of this plasmid was derived from a plasmid made by: pDEST-PAK5 was kindly provided by Dr. J. Brognard
Terms and licenses: Academic/Nonprofit Terms; Industry Terms: Not Available to Industry
How to cite: pLenti-3xFLAG-Puro PAK5 K478R/479R D421N was a gift from Christin Burd (Addgene plasmid # 167200 ; http://n2t.net/addgene:167200 ; RRID:Addgene_167200)
